Addgene plasmid #141895: TFORF2030
Purpose: Lentiviral vector for overexpressing transcription factor ORFs with unique 24-bp barcodes. Barcodes facilitate identification of transcription factors in pooled screens.
Depositing lab: Feng Zhang. Depositing organization: Broad Institute. Publication: A transcription factor atlas of directed differentiation. Joung J, Ma S, Tay T, Geiger-Schuller KR, Kirchgatterer PC, Verdine VK, Guo B, Arias-Garcia MA, Allen WE, Singh A, Kuksenko O, Abudayyeh OO, Gootenberg JS, Fu Z, Macrae RK, Buenrostro JD, Regev A, Zhang F. Cell. 2023 Jan 5;186(1):209-229.e26. doi: 10.1016/j.cell.2022.11.026. PubMed 36608654.
Backbone
  Vector backbone: pLX_TRC317
  Backbone manufacturer: Broad Institute Genetic Perturbation Platform
  Backbone size w/o insert (bp): 8264
  Vector type: Mammalian Expression, Lentiviral
  Selectable markers: Puromycin
Growth in bacteria
  Bacterial resistance: Ampicillin, 100 μg/mL
  Growth temperature: 37°C
  Growth strain: NEB Stable
  Copy number: High Copy
Gene/Insert
  Gene/Insert name: TGIF2LX
  Species: H. sapiens (human)
  Insert size (bp): 827
  Entrez Gene: TGIF2LX (a.k.a. TGIFLX)
  Promoter: EF1a
  Cloning method: Unknown
  Sequencing primers: 5′ GGGTGGAGACTGAAGTTAGGCCAG; 3′ CACATAGCGTAAAAGGAGCAACATAG
Terms and licenses: Academic/Nonprofit Terms; Industry Terms: Not Available to Industry
Depositor comments: NM_138960,ENST00000283891,ENST00000561129 . The transcription factor ORF portion of this plasmid was synthesized by Genewiz. Please test multiple small colonies in case of plasmid recombination. To make this collection available in a timely manner, a portion of this collection was not fully sequenced by Addgene. If an Addgene verified full plasmid sequence is not available, please contact us prior to placing an order to request the full sequence.
How to cite: TFORF2030 was a gift from Feng Zhang (Addgene plasmid # 141895 ; http://n2t.net/addgene:141895 ; RRID:Addgene_141895)
