[The description below was written by a language model from this plasmid's Addgene catalogue record and pLannotate feature annotations shown in this document.]
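Description:
TFORF2030 is a third-generation-style, self-inactivating lentiviral expression plasmid built on the pLX_TRC317 backbone and carrying the human transcription factor TGIF2LX (also called TGIFLX), a homeobox-family protein annotated as possibly having a transcriptional role in testis. It belongs to a barcoded transcription factor ORF collection designed for overexpression screens. Each ORF is paired with a unique 24-bp barcode, so the transcription factor delivered to a cell can be identified by sequencing in a pooled format. The feature table does not annotate the barcode itself. In bacteria the plasmid is maintained by a high-copy ColE1/pUC-type origin and selected with ampicillin through the β-lactamase gene. An f1 origin and remnants of lac/lacZα cloning elements are also present. The depositor notes that the plasmid may recombine, as is common for LTR-containing vectors.

The viral genome is transcribed from an RSV promoter fused to a truncated HIV-1 5' LTR, followed by the Ψ packaging signal, a gag fragment and the RRE for Rev-dependent export. Within the provirus, an SV40 early promoter drives the puromycin N-acetyltransferase gene for selection of transduced mammalian cells. A cPPT/CTS element, which aids nuclear import, lies downstream of this marker. The EF-1α promoter then provides strong constitutive expression of the TGIF2LX coding sequence. A short fragment matching the U6 promoter follows the ORF, then a WPRE to enhance transcript stability and expression, and the ΔU3 3' LTR, which inactivates the viral promoter after integration. An SV40 poly(A) signal lies outside the LTR. The sequenced record of about 9.1 kb is consistent with the stated backbone and insert sizes. The construct is typically used for stable TGIF2LX overexpression, alone or in pooled directed-differentiation screens.
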