Features (pLannotate 1.2.2; 31 found; start..end, strand, type, name):
      1..1179    +  promoter       EF-1α promoter: strong constitutive promoter for human elongation factor EF-1α
   1196..1918    +  CDS            TGIF2LX: TF2LX_HUMAN - Also known as TGIFLX. Experimental evidence at protein level: Swiss-Prot protein existence level 1. May have a transcription role in testis. From Homo sapiens (Human).
   1934..1987    +  promoter       U6 promoter (fragment): RNA polymerase III promoter for human U6 snRNA
   2029..2617    +  misc_feature   WPRE: woodchuck hepatitis virus posttranscriptional regulatory element
   2668..2687    +  misc_feature   cPPT/CTS (fragment): central polypurine tract and central termination sequence of HIV-1
   2689..2922    +  LTR            3' LTR (ΔU3): self-inactivating 3' long terminal repeat (LTR) from HIV-1
   3000..3121    +  polyA_signal   SV40 poly(A) signal: SV40 polyadenylation signal
   3161..3296    +  rep_origin     SV40 ori: SV40 origin of replication
   3317..3335    -  promoter       T7 promoter: promoter for bacteriophage T7 RNA polymerase
   3343..3498    +  CDS            lacZα (fragment): LacZα fragment of β-galactosidase; lacZ fragment
   3503..3931    +  rep_origin     f1 ori (sequence partly withheld): f1 bacteriophage origin of replication; arrow indicates direction of (+) strand synthesis
   3984..4088    +  promoter       AmpR promoter: bla
   4089..4949    +  CDS            AmpR: β-lactamase; bla; confers resistance to ampicillin, carbenicillin, and related antibiotics
   5120..5708    +  rep_origin     ori: high-copy-number ColE1/pMB1/pBR322/pUC origin of replication
   5891..5983    +  CDS            lacI (fragment): lac repressor; lacI; The lac repressor binds to the lac operator to inhibit transcription in E. coli. This inhibition can be relieved by adding lactose or isopropyl-β-D-thiogalactopyranoside (IPTG).
   5996..6017    +  protein_bind   CAP binding site: CAP binding activates transcription in the presence of cAMP. E. coli catabolite activator protein
   6032..6062    +  promoter       lac promoter: promoter for the E. coli lac operon
   6070..6086    +  protein_bind   lac operator: The lac repressor binds to the lac operator to inhibit transcription in E. coli. This inhibition can be relieved by adding lactose or isopropyl-β-D-thiogalactopyranoside (IPTG). lac repressor encoded by lacI
   6131..6149    +  promoter       T3 promoter: promoter for bacteriophage T3 RNA polymerase
   6177..6403    +  promoter       RSV promoter: Rous sarcoma virus enhancer/promoter
   6404..6584    +  LTR            5' LTR (truncated): truncated 5' long terminal repeat (LTR) from HIV-1
   6631..6756    +  misc_feature   HIV-1 Ψ: packaging signal of human immunodeficiency virus type 1
   6740..7103    +  CDS            HIV-1 gag (fragment): gag protein from human immunodeficiency virus 1; gag
   7249..7482    +  misc_feature   RRE: The Rev response element (RRE) of HIV-1 allows for Rev-dependent mRNA export from the nucleus to the cytoplasm.
   7859..7885    +  CDS            Rev (fragment): human immunodeficiency virus 1 (HIV-1) Rev protein; rev; enhances nuclear export of unspliced and incompletely spliced viral mRNAs
   7892..7915    +  promoter       SV40 promoter (fragment): SV40 early promoter
   7916..7987    +  promoter       SV40 promoter (fragment): SV40 enhancer and early promoter
   8011..8146    +  rep_origin     SV40 ori: SV40 origin of replication
   8192..8788    +  CDS            PuroR (fragment): puromycin N-acetyltransferase; pac from Streptomyces; confers resistance to puromycin
   8837..8954    +  misc_feature   cPPT/CTS: central polypurine tract and central termination sequence of HIV-1
   9019..9085    +  CDS            small t antigen (fragment): SV40 (simian virus 40) small t antigen
>Addgene plasmid #141895 | TFORF2030 | addgene full sequence | sequence record 396960 | Addgene NGS Result
GGCTCCGGTGCCCGTCAGTGGGCAGAGCGCACATCGCCCACAGTCCCCGAGAAGTTGGGGGGAGGGGTCG
GCAATTGAACCGGTGCCTAGAGAAGGTGGCGCGGGGTAAACTGGGAAAGTGATGTCGTGTACTGGCTCCG
CCTTTTTCCCGAGGGTGGGGGAGAACCGTATATAAGTGCAGTAGTCGCCGTGAACGTTCTTTTTCGCAAC
GGGTTTGCCGCCAGAACACAGGTAAGTGCCGTGTGTGGTTCCCGCGGGCCTGGCCTCTTTACGGGTTATG
GCCCTTGCGTGCCTTGAATTACTTCCACCTGGCTGCAGTACGTGATTCTTGATCCCGAGCTTCGGGTTGG
AAGTGGGTGGGAGAGTTCGAGGCCTTGCGCTTAAGGAGCCCCTTCGCCTCGTGCTTGAGTTGAGGCCTGG
CCTGGGCGCTGGGGCCGCCGCGTGCGAATCTGGTGGCACCTTCGCGCCTGTCTCGCTGCTTTCGATAAGT
CTCTAGCCATTTAAAATTTTTGATGACCTGCTGCGACGCTTTTTTTCTGGCAAGATAGTCTTGTAAATGC
GGGCCAAGATCTGCACACTGGTATTTCGGTTTTTGGGGCCGCGGGCGGCGACGGGGCCCGTGCGTCCCAG
CGCACATGTTCGGCGAGGCGGGGCCTGCGAGCGCGGCCACCGAGAATCGGACGGGGGTAGTCTCAAGCTG
GCCGGCCTGCTCTGGTGCCTGGCCTCGCGCCGCCGTGTATCGCCCCGCCCTGGGCGGCAAGGCTGGCCCG
GTCGGCACCAGTTGCGTGAGCGGAAAGATGGCCGCTTCCCGGCCCTGCTGCAGGGAGCTCAAAATGGAGG
ACGCGGCGCTCGGGAGAGCGGGCGGGTGAGTCACCCACACAAAGGAAAAGGGCCTTTCCGTCCTCAGCCG
TCGCTTCATGTGACTCCACGGAGTACCGGGCGCCGTCCAGGCACCTCGATTAGTTCTCGAGCTTTTGGAG
TACGTCGTCTTTAGGTTGGGGGGAGGGGTTTTATGCGATGGAGTTTCCCCACACTGAGTGGGTGGAGACT
GAAGTTAGGCCAGCTTGGCACTTGATGTAATTCTCCTTGGAATTTGCCCTTTTTGAGTTTGGATCTTGGT
TCATTCTCAAGCCTCAGACAGTGGTTCAAAGTTTTTTTCTTCCATTTCAGGTGTCGTGAGGCTAGCACCG
CCACCATGGAGGCCGCTGCGGACGGCCCGGCTGAGACCCAAAGCCCGGTGGAAAAAGACAGCCCGGCGAA
GACCCAAAGCCCAGCCCAAGACACCTCAATCATGTCGAGAAATAACGCAGATACAGGCAGAGTTCTTGCC
TTACCAGAGCACAAGAAGAAGCGCAAGGGAAACTTGCCAGCCGAGTCCGTTAAGATCCTCCGCGACTGGA
TGTATAAGCATCGGTTTAAGGCCTACCCTTCAGAAGAAGAGAAGCAAATGCTGTCAGAGAAGACCAATTT
GTCTTTGTTGCAGATTTCTAACTGGTTTATCAATGCTCGCAGACGCATTCTCCCGGATATGCTTCAACAG
CGTAGAAACGACCCCATCATTGGCCACAAAACGGGCAAAGATGCCCATGCCACCCACCTGCAGAGCACCG
AGGCGTCTGTGCCGGCCAAGTCAGGGCCCAGTGGTCCAGACAATGTACAAAGCCTGCCCCTGTGGCCCTT
GCCAAAGGGCCAGATGTCAAGAGAGAAGCAACCAGATCCGGAGTCGGCCCCTAGCCAGAAGCTCACCGGA
ATAGCCCAGCCGAAGAAAAAGGTCAAGGTTTCTGTCACATCCCCGTCTTCTCCAGAACTTGTGTCTCCAG
AGGAGCACGCCGACTTCAGCAGCTTCCTGCTGCTAGTCGATGCAGCAGTACAAAGGGCTGCCGAGCTGGA
GCTAGAGAAGAAGCAAGAGCCTAATCCATAGTAATGAACTAGTCCGTAACTTGAAAGTATTTCGATTTCT
TGGCTTTATATATCTTGTGGAAAGGACGATGTACTCTAGCATACTCGTGCCATACGCGTTAAGTCGACAA
TCAACCTCTGGATTACAAAATTTGTGAAAGATTGACTGGTATTCTTAACTATGTTGCTCCTTTTACGCTA
TGTGGATACGCTGCTTTAATGCCTTTGTATCATGCTATTGCTTCCCGTATGGCTTTCATTTTCTCCTCCT
TGTATAAATCCTGGTTGCTGTCTCTTTATGAGGAGTTGTGGCCCGTTGTCAGGCAACGTGGCGTGGTGTG
CACTGTGTTTGCTGACGCAACCCCCACTGGTTGGGGCATTGCCACCACCTGTCAGCTCCTTTCCGGGACT
TTCGCTTTCCCCCTCCCTATTGCCACGGCGGAACTCATCGCCGCCTGCCTTGCCCGCTGCTGGACAGGGG
CTCGGCTGTTGGGCACTGACAATTCCGTGGTGTTGTCGGGGAAATCATCGTCCTTTCCTTGGCTGCTCGC
CTGTGTTGCCACCTGGATTCTGCGCGGGACGTCCTTCTGCTACGTCCCTTCGGCCCTCAATCCAGCGGAC
CTTCCTTCCCGCGGCCTGCTGCCGGCTCTGCGGCCTCTTCCGCGTCTTCGCCTTCGCCCTCAGACGAGTC
GGATCTCCCTTTGGGCCGCCTCCCCGCGTCGACTTTAAGACCAATGACTTACAAGGCAGCTGTAGATCTT
AGCCACTTTTTAAAAGAAAAGGGGGGACTGGAAGGGCTAATTCACTCCCAACGAAGACAAGATCTGCTTT
TTGCTTGTACTGGGTCTCTCTGGTTAGACCAGATCTGAGCCTGGGAGCTCTCTGGCTAACTAGGGAACCC
ACTGCTTAAGCCTCAATAAAGCTTGCCTTGAGTGCTTCAAGTAGTGTGTGCCCGTCTGTTGTGTGACTCT
GGTAACTAGAGATCCCTCAGACCCTTTTAGTCAGTGTGGAAAATCTCTAGCAGTACGTATAGTAGTTCAT
GTCATCTTATTATTCAGTATTTATAACTTGCAAAGAAATGAATATCAGAGAGTGAGAGGAACTTGTTTAT
TGCAGCTTATAATGGTTACAAATAAAGCAATAGCATCACAAATTTCACAAATAAAGCATTTTTTTCACTG
CATTCTAGTTGTGGTTTGTCCAAACTCATCAATGTATCTTATCATGTCTGGCTCTAGCTATCCCGCCCCT
AACTCCGCCCATCCCGCCCCTAACTCCGCCCAGTTCCGCCCATTCTCCGCCCCATGGCTGACTAATTTTT
TTTATTTATGCAGAGGCCGAGGCCGCCTCGGCCTCTGAGCTATTCCAGAAGTAGTGAGGAGGCTTTTTTG
GAGGCCTAGGGACGTACCCAATTCGCCCTATAGTGAGTCGTATTACGCGCGCTCACTGGCCGTCGTTTTA
CAACGTCGTGACTGGGAAAACCCTGGCGTTACCCAACTTAATCGCCTTGCAGCACATCCCCCTTTCGCCA
GCTGGCGTAATAGCGAAGAGGCCCGCACCGATCGCCCTTCCCAACAGTTGCGCAGCCTGAATGGCGAATG
GG
[124 nt withheld, positions 3503-3626]
C
[91 nt withheld, positions 3628-3718]
A
[49 nt withheld, positions 3720-3768]
CCTTTGACGTTGGAGTCCACGTTCTTT
[37 nt withheld, positions 3796-3832]
ACCCTATCTCGGTCTATTCTTTTGATTTATAAGGGATTTTGCCGATTTCGGCCTATTGGTTAAAAAATGA
GCTGATTTAACAAAAATTTAACGCGAATTTTAACAAAATATTAACGCTTACAATTTAGGTGGCACTTTTC
GGGGAAATGTGCGCGGAACCCCTATTTGTTTATTTTTCTAAATACATTCAAATATGTATCCGCTCATGAG
ACAATAACCCTGATAAATGCTTCAATAATATTGAAAAAGGAAGAGTATGAGTATTCAACATTTCCGTGTC
GCCCTTATTCCCTTTTTTGCGGCATTTTGCCTTCCTGTTTTTGCTCACCCAGAAACGCTGGTGAAAGTAA
AAGATGCTGAAGATCAGTTGGGTGCACGAGTGGGTTACATCGAACTGGATCTCAACAGCGGTAAGATCCT
TGAGAGTTTTCGCCCCGAAGAACGTTTTCCAATGATGAGCACTTTTAAAGTTCTGCTATGTGGCGCGGTA
TTATCCCGTATTGACGCCGGGCAAGAGCAACTCGGTCGCCGCATACACTATTCTCAGAATGACTTGGTTG
AGTACTCACCAGTCACAGAAAAGCATCTTACGGATGGCATGACAGTAAGAGAATTATGCAGTGCTGCCAT
AACCATGAGTGATAACACTGCGGCCAACTTACTTCTGACAACGATCGGAGGACCGAAGGAGCTAACCGCT
TTTTTGCACAACATGGGGGATCATGTAACTCGCCTTGATCGTTGGGAACCGGAGCTGAATGAAGCCATAC
CAAACGACGAGCGTGACACCACGATGCCTGTAGCAATGGCAACAACGTTGCGCAAACTATTAACTGGCGA
ACTACTTACTCTAGCTTCCCGGCAACAATTAATAGACTGGATGGAGGCGGATAAAGTTGCAGGACCACTT
CTGCGCTCGGCCCTTCCGGCTGGCTGGTTTATTGCTGATAAATCTGGAGCCGGTGAGCGTGGGTCTCGCG
GTATCATTGCAGCACTGGGGCCAGATGGTAAGCCCTCCCGTATCGTAGTTATCTACACGACGGGGAGTCA
GGCAACTATGGATGAACGAAATAGACAGATCGCTGAGATAGGTGCCTCACTGATTAAGCATTGGTAACTG
TCAGACCAAGTTTACTCATATATACTTTAGATTGATTTAAAACTTCATTTTTAATTTAAAAGGATCTAGG
TGAAGATCCTTTTTGATAATCTCATGACCAAAATCCCTTAACGTGAGTTTTCGTTCCACTGAGCGTCAGA
CCCCGTAGAAAAGATCAAAGGATCTTCTTGAGATCCTTTTTTTCTGCGCGTAATCTGCTGCTTGCAAACA
AAAAAACCACCGCTACCAGCGGTGGTTTGTTTGCCGGATCAAGAGCTACCAACTCTTTTTCCGAAGGTAA
CTGGCTTCAGCAGAGCGCAGATACCAAATACTGTTCTTCTAGTGTAGCCGTAGTTAGGCCACCACTTCAA
GAACTCTGTAGCACCGCCTACATACCTCGCTCTGCTAATCCTGTTACCAGTGGCTGCTGCCAGTGGCGAT
AAGTCGTGTCTTACCGGGTTGGACTCAAGACGATAGTTACCGGATAAGGCGCAGCGGTCGGGCTGAACGG
GGGGTTCGTGCACACAGCCCAGCTTGGAGCGAACGACCTACACCGAACTGAGATACCTACAGCGTGAGCT
ATGAGAAAGCGCCACGCTTCCCGAAGGGAGAAAGGCGGACAGGTATCCGGTAAGCGGCAGGGTCGGAACA
GGAGAGCGCACGAGGGAGCTTCCAGGGGGAAACGCCTGGTATCTTTATAGTCCTGTCGGGTTTCGCCACC
TCTGACTTGAGCGTCGATTTTTGTGATGCTCGTCAGGGGGGCGGAGCCTATGGAAAAACGCCAGCAACGC
GGCCTTTTTACGGTTCCTGGCCTTTTGCTGGCCTTTTGCTCACATGTTCTTTCCTGCGTTATCCCCTGAT
TCTGTGGATAACCGTATTACCGCCTTTGAGTGAGCTGATACCGCTCGCCGCAGCCGAACGACCGAGCGCA
GCGAGTCAGTGAGCGAGGAAGCGGAAGAGCGCCCAATACGCAAACCGCCTCTCCCCGCGCGTTGGCCGAT
TCATTAATGCAGCTGGCACGACAGGTTTCCCGACTGGAAAGCGGGCAGTGAGCGCAACGCAATTAATGTG
AGTTAGCTCACTCATTAGGCACCCCAGGCTTTACACTTTATGCTTCCGGCTCGTATGTTGTGTGGAATTG
TGAGCGGATAACAATTTCACACAGGAAACAGCTATGACCATGATTACGCCAAGCGCGCAATTAACCCTCA
CTAAAGGGAACAAAAGCTGGAGCTGCAAGCTTAATGTAGTCTTATGCAATACTCTTGTAGTCTTGCAACA
TGGTAACGATGAGTTAGCAACATGCCTTACAAGGAGAGAAAAAGCACCGTGCATGCCGATTGGTGGAAGT
AAGGTGGTACGATCGTGCCTTATTAGGAAGGCAACAGACGGGTCTGACATGGATTGGACGAACCACTGAA
TTGCCGCATTGCAGAGATATTGTATTTAAGTGCCTAGCTCGATACATAAACGGGTCTCTCTGGTTAGACC
AGATCTGAGCCTGGGAGCTCTCTGGCTAACTAGGGAACCCACTGCTTAAGCCTCAATAAAGCTTGCCTTG
AGTGCTTCAAGTAGTGTGTGCCCGTCTGTTGTGTGACTCTGGTAACTAGAGATCCCTCAGACCCTTTTAG
TCAGTGTGGAAAATCTCTAGCAGTGGCGCCCGAACAGGGACTTGAAAGCGAAAGGGAAACCAGAGGAGCT
CTCTCGACGCAGGACTCGGCTTGCTGAAGCGCGCACGGCAAGAGGCGAGGGGCGGCGACTGGTGAGTACG
CCAAAAATTTTGACTAGCGGAGGCTAGAAGGAGAGAGATGGGTGCGAGAGCGTCAGTATTAAGCGGGGGA
GAATTAGATCGCGATGGGAAAAAATTCGGTTAAGGCCAGGGGGAAAGAAAAAATATAAATTAAAACATAT
AGTATGGGCAAGCAGGGAGCTAGAACGATTCGCAGTTAATCCTGGCCTGTTAGAAACATCAGAAGGCTGT
AGACAAATACTGGGACAGCTACAACCATCCCTTCAGACAGGATCAGAAGAACTTAGATCATTATATAATA
CAGTAGCAACCCTCTATTGTGTGCATCAAAGGATAGAGATAAAAGACACCAAGGAAGCTTTAGACAAGAT
AGAGGAAGAGCAAAACAAAAGTAAGACCACCGCACAGCAAGCGGCCGCTGATCTTCAGACCTGGAGGAGG
AGATATGAGGGACAATTGGAGAAGTGAATTATATAAATATAAAGTAGTAAAAATTGAACCATTAGGAGTA
GCACCCACCAAGGCAAAGAGAAGAGTGGTGCAGAGAGAAAAAAGAGCAGTGGGAATAGGAGCTTTGTTCC
TTGGGTTCTTGGGAGCAGCAGGAAGCACTATGGGCGCAGCGTCAATGACGCTGACGGTACAGGCCAGACA
ATTATTGTCTGGTATAGTGCAGCAGCAGAACAATTTGCTGAGGGCTATTGAGGCGCAACAGCATCTGTTG
CAACTCACAGTCTGGGGCATCAAGCAGCTCCAGGCAAGAATCCTGGCTGTGGAAAGATACCTAAAGGATC
AACAGCTCCTGGGGATTTGGGGTTGCTCTGGAAAACTCATTTGCACCACTGCTGTGCCTTGGAATGCTAG
TTGGAGTAATAAATCTCTGGAACAGATTTGGAATCACACGACCTGGATGGAGTGGGACAGAGAAATTAAC
AATTACACAAGCTTAATACACTCCTTAATTGAAGAATCGCAAAACCAGCAAGAAAAGAATGAACAAGAAT
TATTGGAATTAGATAAATGGGCAAGTTTGTGGAATTGGTTTAACATAACAAATTGGCTGTGGTATATAAA
ATTATTCATAATGATAGTAGGAGGCTTGGTAGGTTTAAGAATAGTTTTTGCTGTACTTTCTATAGTGAAT
AGAGTTAGGCAGGGATATTCACCATTATCGTTTCAGACCCACCTCCCAACCCCGAGGGGACCCATGCATT
GCATCTCAATTAGTCAGCAACCAGGTGTGGAAAGTCCCCAGGCTCCCCAGCAGGCAGAAGTATGCAAAGC
ATGCGTCTCAATTAGTCAGCAACCATAGTCCCGCCCCTAACTCCGCCCATCCCGCCCCTAACTCCGCCCA
GTTCCGCCCATTCTCCGCCCCATGGCTGACTAATTTTTTTTATTTATGCAGAGGCCGAGGCCGCCTCGGC
CTCTGAGCTATTCCAGAAGTAGTGAGGAGGCTTTTTTGGAGGCCTAGGCTTTTGCAAAAAGCTTTCTAGA
GGTACCACCGGAGCTTACCATGACCGAGTACAAGCCCACGGTGCGCCTCGCCACCCGCGACGACGTCCCC
AGGGCCGTACGCACCCTCGCCGCCGCGTTCGCCGACTACCCCGCCACGCGCCACACCGTCGATCCGGACC
GCCACATCGAGCGGGTCACCGAGCTGCAAGAACTCTTCCTCACGCGCGTCGGGCTCGACATCGGCAAGGT
GTGGGTCGCGGACGACGGCGCCGCCGTGGCGGTCTGGACCACGCCGGAGAGCGTCGAAGCGGGGGCGGTG
TTCGCCGAGATCGGCCCGCGCATGGCCGAGTTGAGCGGTTCCCGGCTGGCCGCGCAGCAACAGATGGAAG
GCCTCCTGGCGCCGCACCGGCCCAAGGAGCCCGCGTGGTTCCTGGCCACCGTCGGCGTCTCGCCCGACCA
CCAGGGCAAGGGTCTGGGCAGCGCCGTCGTGCTCCCCGGAGTGGAGGCGGCCGAGCGCGCCGGGGTGCCC
GCCTTCCTGGAGACCTCCGCGCCCCGCAACCTCCCCTTCTACGAGCGGCTCGGCTTCACCGTCACCGCCG
ACGTCGAGGTGCCCGAAGGACCGCGCACCTGGTGCATGACCCGCAAGCCCGGTGCCAGTTAACGAATTCT
AGATCTTGAGACAAATGGCAGTATTCATCCACAATTTTAAAAGAAAAGGGGGGATTGGGGGGTACAGTGC
AGGGGAAAGAATAGTAGACATAATAGCAACAGACATACAAACTAAAGAATTACAAAAACAAATTACAAAA
ATTCAAAATTTTCGGGTTTATTACAGGGACAGCAGAGATCCACTTTGGCGCCGGCTCGAGGCCTGCAGGT
GCAAAGATGGATAAAGTTTTAAACAGAGAGGAATCTTTGCAGCTAATGGACCTTCTAGGTCTTGAAAGGA
GTGGGAATT
