>Addgene plasmid #141895 | TFORF2030 | depositor partial sequence | sequence record 277822 | Insert
ACCGCCACCATGGAGGCCGCTGCGGACGGCCCGGCTGAGACCCAAAGCCCGGTGGAAAAAGACAGCCCGG
CGAAGACCCAAAGCCCAGCCCAAGACACCTCAATCATGTCGAGAAATAACGCAGATACAGGCAGAGTTCT
TGCCTTACCAGAGCACAAGAAGAAGCGCAAGGGAAACTTGCCAGCCGAGTCCGTTAAGATCCTCCGCGAC
TGGATGTATAAGCATCGGTTTAAGGCCTACCCTTCAGAAGAAGAGAAGCAAATGCTGTCAGAGAAGACCA
ATTTGTCTTTGTTGCAGATTTCTAACTGGTTTATCAATGCTCGCAGACGCATTCTCCCGGATATGCTTCA
ACAGCGTAGAAACGACCCCATCATTGGCCACAAAACGGGCAAAGATGCCCATGCCACCCACCTGCAGAGC
ACCGAGGCGTCTGTGCCGGCCAAGTCAGGGCCCAGTGGTCCAGACAATGTACAAAGCCTGCCCCTGTGGC
CCTTGCCAAAGGGCCAGATGTCAAGAGAGAAGCAACCAGATCCGGAGTCGGCCCCTAGCCAGAAGCTCAC
CGGAATAGCCCAGCCGAAGAAAAAGGTCAAGGTTTCTGTCACATCCCCGTCTTCTCCAGAACTTGTGTCT
CCAGAGGAGCACGCCGACTTCAGCAGCTTCCTGCTGCTAGTCGATGCAGCAGTACAAAGGGCTGCCGAGC
TGGAGCTAGAGAAGAAGCAAGAGCCTAATCCATAGTAATGAACTAGTCCGTAACTTGAAAGTATTTCGAT
TTCTTGGCTTTATATATCTTGTGGAAAGGACGATGTACTCTAGCATACTCGTGCCAT
