>Addgene plasmid #141895 | TFORF2030 | depositor partial sequence | sequence record 277823 | Barcode
TGTACTCTAGCATACTCGTGCCAT
